>Addgene plasmid #218698 | pCDB179-ThermoPETase | addgene full sequence | sequence record 434136 | Addgene NGS Result
TAATGATCGAGGATCCGGCTGCTAACAAAGCCCGAAAGGAAGCTGAGTTGGCTGCTGCCACCGCTGAGCA
ATAACTAGCATAACCCCTTGGGGCCTCTAAACGGGTCTTGAGGGGTTTTTTGCTGAAAGGAGGAACTATA
TCCGGATTGGCGAATGGG
[124 nt withheld, positions 159-282]
C
[91 nt withheld, positions 284-374]
A
[49 nt withheld, positions 376-424]
CCTTTGACGTTGGAGTCCACGTTCTTT
[37 nt withheld, positions 452-488]
ACCCTATCTCGGTCTATTCTTTTGATTTATAAGGGATTTTGCCGATTTCGGCCTATTGGTTAAAAAATGA
GCTGATTTAACAAAAATTTAACGCGAATTTTAACAAAATATTAACGCTTACAATTTAGGTGGCACTTTTC
GGGGAAATGTGCGCGGAACCCCTATTTGTTTATTTTTCTAAATACATTCAAATATGTATCCGCTCATGAA
TTAATTCTTAGAAAAACTCATCGAGCATCAAATGAAACTGCAATTTATTCATATCAGGATTATCAATACC
ATATTTTTGAAAAAGCCGTTTCTGTAATGAAGGAGAAAACTCACCGAGGCAGTTCCATAGGATGGCAAGA
TCCTGGTATCGGTCTGCGATTCCGACTCGTCCAACATCAATACAACCTATTAATTTCCCCTCGTCAAAAA
TAAGGTTATCAAGTGAGAAATCACCATGAGTGACGACTGAATCCGGTGAGAATGGCAAAAGTTTATGCAT
TTCTTTCCAGACTTGTTCAACAGGCCAGCCATTACGCTCGTCATCAAAATCACTCGCATCAACCAAACCG
TTATTCATTCGTGATTGCGCCTGAGCGAGACGAAATACGCGATCGCTGTTAAAAGGACAATTACAAACAG
GAATCGAATGCAACCGGCGCAGGAACACTGCCAGCGCATCAACAATATTTTCACCTGAATCAGGATATTC
TTCTAATACCTGGAATGCTGTTTTCCCGGGGATCGCAGTGGTGAGTAACCATGCATCATCAGGAGTACGG
ATAAAATGCTTGATGGTCGGAAGAGGCATAAATTCCGTCAGCCAGTTTAGTCTGACCATCTCATCTGTAA
CATCATTGGCAACGCTACCTTTGCCATGTTTCAGAAACAACTCTGGCGCATCGGGCTTCCCATACAATCG
ATAGATTGTCGCACCTGATTGCCCGACATTATCGCGAGCCCATTTATACCCATATAAATCAGCATCCATG
TTGGAATTTAATCGCGGCCTAGAGCAAGACGTTTCCCGTTGAATATGGCTCATAACACCCCTTGTATTAC
TGTTTATGTAAGCAGACAGTTTTATTGTTCATGACCAAAATCCCTTAACGTGAGTTTTCGTTCCACTGAG
CGTCAGACCCCGTAGAAAAGATCAAAGGATCTTCTTGAGATCCTTTTTTTCTGCGCGTAATCTGCTGCTT
GCAAACAAAAAAACCACCGCTACCAGCGGTGGTTTGTTTGCCGGATCAAGAGCTACCAACTCTTTTTCCG
AAGGTAACTGGCTTCAGCAGAGCGCAGATACCAAATACTGTCCTTCTAGTGTAGCCGTAGTTAGGCCACC
ACTTCAAGAACTCTGTAGCACCGCCTACATACCTCGCTCTGCTAATCCTGTTACCAGTGGCTGCTGCCAG
TGGCGATAAGTCGTGTCTTACCGGGTTGGACTCAAGACGATAGTTACCGGATAAGGCGCAGCGGTCGGGC
TGAACGGGGGGTTCGTGCACACAGCCCAGCTTGGAGCGAACGACCTACACCGAACTGAGATACCTACAGC
GTGAGCTATGAGAAAGCGCCACGCTTCCCGAAGGGAGAAAGGCGGACAGGTATCCGGTAAGCGGCAGGGT
CGGAACAGGAGAGCGCACGAGGGAGCTTCCAGGGGGAAACGCCTGGTATCTTTATAGTCCTGTCGGGTTT
CGCCACCTCTGACTTGAGCGTCGATTTTTGTGATGCTCGTCAGGGGGGCGGAGCCTATGGAAAAACGCCA
GCAACGCGGCCTTTTTACGGTTCCTGGCCTTTTGCTGGCCTTTTGCTCACATGTTCTTTCCTGCGTTATC
CCCTGATTCTGTGGATAACCGTATTACCGCCTTTGAGTGAGCTGATACCGCTCGCCGCAGCCGAACGACC
GAGCGCAGCGAGTCAGTGAGCGAGGAAGCGGAAGAGCGCCTGATGCGGTATTTTCTCCTTACGCATCTGT
GCGGTATTTCACACCGCAATGGTGCACTCTCAGTACAATCTGCTCTGATGCCGCATAGTTAAGCCAGTAT
ACACTCCGCTATCGCTACGTGACTGGGTCATGGCTGCGCCCCGACACCCGCCAACACCCGCTGACGCGCC
CTGACGGGCTTGTCTGCTCCCGGCATCCGCTTACAGACAAGCTGTGACCGTCTCCGGGAGCTGCATGTGT
CAGAGGTTTTCACCGTCATCACCGAAACGCGCGAGGCAGCTGCGGTAAAGCTCATCAGCGTGGTCGTGAA
GCGATTCACAGATGTCTGCCTGTTCATCCGCGTCCAGCTCGTTGAGTTTCTCCAGAAGCGTTAATGTCTG
GCTTCTGATAAAGCGGGCCATGTTAAGGGCGGTTTTTTCCTGTTTGGTCACTGATGCCTCCGTGTAAGGG
GGATTTCTGTTCATGGGGGTAATGATACCGATGAAACGAGAGAGGATGCTCACGATACGGGTTACTGATG
ATGAACATGCCCGGTTACTGGAACGTTGTGAGGGTAAACAACTGGCGGTATGGATGCGGCGGGACCAGAG
AAAAATCACTCAGGGTCAATGCCAGCGCTTCGTTAATACAGATGTAGGTGTTCCACAGGGTAGCCAGCAG
CATCCTGCGATGCAGATCCGGAACATAATGGTGCAGGGCGCTGACTTCCGCGTTTCCAGACTTTACGAAA
CACGGAAACCGAAGACCATTCATGTTGTTGCTCAGGTCGCAGACGTTTTGCAGCAGCAGTCGCTTCACGT
TCGCTCGCGTATCGGTGATTCATTCTGCTAACCAGTAAGGCAACCCCGCCAGCCTAGCCGGGTCCTCAAC
GACAGGAGCACGATCATGCGCACCCGTGGGGCCGCCATGCCGGCGATAATGGCCTGCTTCTCGCCGAAAC
GTTTGGTGGCGGGACCAGTGACGAAGGCTTGAGCGAGGGCGTGCAAGATTCCGAATACCGCAAGCGACAG
GCCGATCATCGTCGCGCTCCAGCGAAAGCGGTCCTCGCCGAAAATGACCCAGAGCGCTGCCGGCACCTGT
CCTACGAGTTGCATGATAAAGAAGACAGTCATAAGTGCGGCGACGATAGTCATGCCCCGCGCCCACCGGA
AGGAGCTGACTGGGTTGAAGGCTCTCAAGGGCATCGGTCGAGATCCCGGTGCCTAATGAGTGAGCTAACT
TACATTAATTGCGTTGCGCTCACTGCCCGCTTTCCAGTCGGGAAACCTGTCGTGCCAGCTGCATTAATGA
ATCGGCCAACGCGCGGGGAGAGGCGGTTTGCGTATTGGGCGCCAGGGTGGTTTTTCTTTTCACCAGTGAG
ACGGGCAACAGCTGATTGCCCTTCACCGCCTGGCCCTGAGAGAGTTGCAGCAAGCGGTCCACGCTGGTTT
GCCCCAGCAGGCGAAAATCCTGTTTGATGGTGGTTAACGGCGGGATATAACATGAGCTGTCTTCGGTATC
GTCGTATCCCACTACCGAGATGTCCGCACCAACGCGCAGCCCGGACTCGGTAATGGCGCGCATTGCGCCC
AGCGCCATCTGATCGTTGGCAACCAGCATCGCAGTGGGAACGATGCCCTCATTCAGCATTTGCATGGTTT
GTTGAAAACCGGACATGGCACTCCAGTCGCCTTCCCGTTCCGCTATCGGCTGAATTTGATTGCGAGTGAG
ATATTTATGCCAGCCAGCCAGACGCAGACGCGCCGAGACAGAACTTAATGGGCCCGCTAACAGCGCGATT
TGCTGGTGACCCAATGCGACCAGATGCTCCACGCCCAGTCGCGTACCGTCTTCATGGGAGAAAATAATAC
TGTTGATGGGTGTCTGGTCAGAGACATCAAGAAATAACGCCGGAACATTAGTGCAGGCAGCTTCCACAGC
AATGGCATCCTGGTCATCCAGCGGATAGTTAATGATCAGCCCACTGACGCGTTGCGCGAGAAGATTGTGC
ACCGCCGCTTTACAGGCTTCGACGCCGCTTCGTTCTACCATCGACACCACCACGCTGGCACCCAGTTGAT
CGGCGCGAGATTTAATCGCCGCGACAATTTGCGACGGCGCGTGCAGGGCCAGACTGGAGGTGGCAACGCC
AATCAGCAACGACTGTTTGCCCGCCAGTTGTTGTGCCACGCGGTTGGGAATGTAATTCAGCTCCGCCATC
GCCGCTTCCACTTTTTCCCGCGTTTTCGCAGAAACGTGGCTGGCCTGGTTCACCACGCGGGAAACGGTCT
GATAAGAGACACCGGCATACTCTGCGACATCGTATAACGTTACTGGTTTCACATTCACCACCCTGAATTG
ACTCTCTTCCGGGCGCTATCATGCCATACCGCGAAAGGTTTTGCGCCATTCGATGGTGTCCGGGATCTCG
ACGCTCTCCCTTATGCGACTCCTGCATTAGGAAGCAGCCCAGTAGTAGGTTGAGGCCGTTGAGCACCGCC
GCCGCAAGGAATGGTGCATGCAAGGAGATGGCGCCCAACAGTCCCCCGGCCACGGGGCCTGCCACCATAC
CCACGCCGAAACAAGCGCTCATGAGCCCGAAGTGGCGAGCCCGATCTTCCCCATCGGTGATGTCGGCGAT
ATAGGCGCCAGCAACCGCACCTGTGGCGCCGGTGATGCCGGCCACGATGCGTCCGGCGTAGAGGATCGAG
ATCGATCTCGATCCCGCGAAATTAATACGACTCACTATAGGGAAATTGTGAGCGGATAACAATTCCCCTC
TAGAAATAATTTTGTTTAACTTTAAGAAGGAGATATACATATGGGTCACCACCACCACCACCACCACCAC
CACCACGGTAGCCTGCAAGATTCGGAAGTCAACCAAGAAGCAAAGCCGGAAGTCAAGCCGGAAGTGAAAC
CGGAAACCCATATTAACCTGAAAGTTAGTGACGGCAGCTCTGAAATTTTCTTTAAGATCAAAAAGACCAC
GCCGCTGCGTCGCCTGATGGAAGCGTTTGCCAAACGTCAGGGCAAGGAAATGGATAGCCTGCGTTTCCTG
TATGACGGTATTCGCATCCAGGCAGATCAAGCGCCGGAAGACCTGGACATGGAAGACAACGACATCATTG
AAGCCCACCGTGAACAGATTGGCGGCCAGACCAATCCGTATGCGCGCGGCCCCAACCCTACCGCCGCCTC
GTTGGAAGCCAGCGCGGGACCCTTTACCGTTCGTAGCTTTACCGTTAGCCGTCCGTCCGGATATGGTGCA
GGGACCGTCTATTACCCAACCAATGCAGGCGGCACCGTTGGCGCGATTGCAATCGTCCCCGGGTACACCG
CGCGTCAAAGCAGCATTAAGTGGTGGGGTCCGCGCTTAGCTAGCCATGGCTTTGTGGTTATTACCATCGA
TACGAACAGCACTCTAGACCAGCCCGAGAGCCGTAGCTCGCAACAGATGGCCGCGCTTCGTCAAGTTGCG
AGCTTGAACGGGACCAGCAGTAGCCCGATTTACGGAAAGGTCGATACTGCCCGCATGGGTGTGATGGGCT
GGTCAATGGGGGGCGGCGGTTCACTTATTAGCGCCGCGAACAACCCGAGTTTAAAAGCAGCGGCACCGCA
GGCGCCATGGCATTCTTCAACCAACTTCAGCAGTGTTACCGTGCCGACGCTGATTTTCGCGTGCGAGAAT
GATAGCATTGCACCGGTGAACAGCAGCGCGCTGCCGATTTATGATAGCATGTCCCGCAACGCAAAACAGT
TTCTGGAAATTAACGGCGGTAGCCACTCTTGTGCCAACTCTGGGAACAGCAACCAGGCACTGATCGGAAA
AAAAGGGGTTGCATGGATGAAACGATTCATGGATAATGACACCCGTTACTCAACCTTCGCCTGTGAGAAT
CCCAACAGCACAGCGGTGTCGGATTTTCGCACCGCGAACTGTTCC
Features (pLannotate 1.2.2; 20 found; start..end, strand, type, name):
     18..67      +  CDS            SET1 (fragment): solubility-enhancement tag derived from T7 phage gene 10B
     75..122     +  terminator     T7 terminator: transcription terminator for bacteriophage T7 RNA polymerase
    159..587     +  rep_origin     f1 ori (sequence partly withheld): f1 bacteriophage origin of replication; arrow indicates direction of (+) strand synthesis
    640..697     +  promoter       AmpR promoter (fragment): bla
    706..1521    -  CDS            KanR: aminoglycoside phosphotransferase; aph(3')-Ia; confers resistance to kanamycin in bacteria or G418 (Geneticin®) in eukaryotes
   1643..2231    +  rep_origin     ori: high-copy-number ColE1/pMB1/pBR322/pUC origin of replication
   2417..2556    -  misc_feature   bom: basis of mobility region from pBR322
   2658..2849    -  CDS            rop: Rop protein, which maintains plasmids at low copy number; rop
   2866..3246    +  CDS            YPB1_ECOLX: Protein predicted: Swiss-Prot protein existence level 4. From Escherichia coli.
   3318..3609    -  CDS            TcR (fragment): tetracycline efflux protein; tet; confers resistance to tetracycline
   3624..3645    -  protein_bind   CAP binding site: CAP binding activates transcription in the presence of cAMP. E. coli catabolite activator protein
   3658..4740    -  CDS            lacI: lac repressor; lacI; The lac repressor binds to the lac operator to inhibit transcription in E. coli. This inhibition can be relieved by adding lactose or isopropyl-β-D-thiogalactopyranoside (IPTG).
   4741..4818    -  promoter       lacI promoter: lacI
   4826..5105    -  CDS            TcR (fragment): tetracycline efflux protein; tet; confers resistance to tetracycline
   5131..5149    +  promoter       T7 promoter: promoter for bacteriophage T7 RNA polymerase
   5154..5170    +  protein_bind   lac operator: The lac repressor binds to the lac operator to inhibit transcription in E. coli. This inhibition can be relieved by adding lactose or isopropyl-β-D-thiogalactopyranoside (IPTG). lac repressor encoded by lacI
   5189..5211    +  RBS            RBS: efficient ribosome binding site from bacteriophage T7 gene 10 (Olins and Rangwala, 1989)
   5225..5251    +  CDS            9xHis: 9xHis affinity tag
   5261..5560    +  CDS            SMT3: SMT3_YEAST - Experimental evidence at protein level: Swiss-Prot protein existence level 1. Not known; suppressor of MIF2 mutations. From Saccharomyces cerevisiae (strain ATCC 204508 / S288c) (Baker's yeast).
   5555..6343    +  CDS            PETH_IDESA (fragment): Experimental evidence at protein level: Swiss-Prot protein existence level 1. Involved in the degradation and assimilation of the plastic poly(ethylene terephthalate) (PET), which allows I.sakaiensis to use PET as its major energy and carbon source for growth. Likely acts synergistically with MHETase to depolymerize PET (PubMed:26965627). Catalyzes the hydrolysis of PET to produce mono(2-hydroxyethyl) terephthalate (MHET) as the major product (PubMed:26965627, PubMed:29666242, PubMed:29603535, PubMed:29374183, PubMed:29235460). Also depolymerizes another semiaromatic polyester, poly(ethylene-2
