[The description below was written by a language model from this plasmid's Addgene catalogue record and pLannotate feature annotations shown in this document.]
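Description:
pCDB179-ThermoPETase is a 6,343 nt bacterial expression plasmid built on the pCDB179 backbone, a pET-style vector for T7-driven protein production in E. coli. It is maintained through a ColE1/pMB1-type origin and selected with kanamycin via an aph(3')-Ia resistance gene. The catalogue lists it as high copy, although the feature table also annotates the rop gene and the bom mobility region from pBR322, elements usually associated with copy-number restraint. An f1 origin is present as well, along with short tetracycline-resistance gene fragments flanking the lacI region that appear to be non-functional backbone remnants.

The expression cassette consists of a T7 promoter followed by a lac operator, the T7 gene 10 ribosome binding site and, downstream, a T7 terminator. A plasmid-borne lacI gene with its own promoter supplies repressor, so transcription is held off until lactose or IPTG is added in a host that provides T7 RNA polymerase. The open reading frame begins with an N-terminal polyhistidine tag (recorded as 10xHis in the catalogue, annotated as 9xHis), followed by yeast SMT3 (SUMO), which is fused directly to the insert. The insert is a synthetic, codon-optimized ThermoPETase gene, which matches the PET hydrolase of Ideonella sakaiensis, an enzyme that hydrolyses poly(ethylene terephthalate), chiefly to MHET. The His tag allows metal-affinity purification, and SUMO fusions are generally used to aid solubility and to permit tag removal with a SUMO-specific protease, though the record does not describe this step. The specific substitutions that distinguish ThermoPETase from the wild-type enzyme are not given. The associated publication concerns a low-cost, robot-assisted pipeline for high-throughput enzyme discovery and engineering.
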