Addgene plasmid #218698: pCDB179-ThermoPETase
Purpose: Encodes codon optimized ThermoPETase enzyme for bacterial expression
Depositing lab: Gregg Beckham. Depositing organization: National Laboratory of the Rockies (NLR). Publication: Enabling high-throughput enzyme discovery and engineering with a low-cost, robot-assisted pipeline. Norton-Baker B, Denton MCR, Murphy NP, Fram B, Lim S, Erickson E, Gauthier NP, Beckham GT. Sci Rep. 2024 Jun 24;14(1):14449. doi: 10.1038/s41598-024-64938-0. PubMed 38914665.
Backbone
  Vector backbone: pCDB179
  Vector type: Bacterial Expression
Growth in bacteria
  Bacterial resistance: Kanamycin, 50 μg/mL
  Growth temperature: 37°C
  Growth strain: DH5alpha
  Copy number: High Copy
Gene/Insert
  Gene/Insert name: ThermoPETase
  Species: Synthetic
  Tag / fusion protein: 10xHis (N terminal on backbone)
  Cloning method: Gene Synthesis
Terms and licenses: Academic/Nonprofit Terms; Industry Terms: Not Available to Industry
How to cite: pCDB179-ThermoPETase was a gift from Gregg Beckham (Addgene plasmid # 218698 ; http://n2t.net/addgene:218698 ; RRID:Addgene_218698)
